Addgene plasmid #15436: pGEX4T-2 MED8
Depositing lab: Joan Conaway & Ronald Conaway. Depositing organization: Stowers Institute for Medical Research. Publication: Identification of mammalian Mediator subunits with similarities to yeast Mediator subunits Srb5, Srb6, Med11, and Rox3. Sato S, Tomomori-Sato C, Banks CA, Sorokina I, Parmely TJ, Kong SE, Jin J, Cai Y, Lane WS, Brower CS, Conaway RC, Conaway JW. J Biol Chem. 2003 Apr 25. 278(17):15123-7. 10.1074/jbc.C300054200 PubMed 12584197.
Backbone
  Vector backbone: pGEX-4T-2
  Backbone manufacturer: Amersham
  Backbone size w/o insert (bp): 4970
  Vector type: Bacterial Expression
Growth in bacteria
  Bacterial resistance: Ampicillin, 100 μg/mL
  Growth temperature: 37°C
  Growth strain: DH5alpha
  Copy number: High Copy
Gene/Insert
  Gene/Insert name: MED8
  Species: H. sapiens (human)
  Insert size (bp): 801
  Mutation: N/A
  GenBank ID: AF521562
  Entrez Gene: MED8 (a.k.a. ARC32)
  Tag / fusion protein: GST (N terminal on backbone)
  Cloning method: Restriction Enzyme; 5′ cloning site XhoI (not destroyed); 3′ cloning site BamHI (not destroyed)
  Sequencing primers: 5′ pGEX_5; 3′ pGEX-_3
Terms and licenses: Academic/Nonprofit Terms; Industry Terms: Not Available to Industry
How to cite: pGEX4T-2 MED8 was a gift from Joan Conaway & Ronald Conaway (Addgene plasmid # 15436 ; http://n2t.net/addgene:15436 ; RRID:Addgene_15436)
