[The description below was written by a language model from this plasmid's Addgene catalogue record.]
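Description:
pGEX4T-2 MED8 is a bacterial expression plasmid built on the commercial pGEX-4T-2 backbone (about 4.97 kb without insert) and carrying an 801 bp human MED8 insert (also known as ARC32), recorded as unmutated. It is maintained in E. coli as a high-copy plasmid under ampicillin selection. The record gives only catalogue fields and no feature table, so the promoter, origin of replication and other backbone elements are not itemised. pGEX-series vectors generally use an IPTG-inducible tac promoter with a plasmid-borne lacI repressor gene and a pBR322-type origin, and the 4T variants place a thrombin cleavage site between GST and the cloning region, but none of this is confirmed for this particular construct.

The MED8 coding sequence is fused to the backbone-encoded glutathione S-transferase, so the product is an N-terminally GST-tagged MED8 protein. The insert was introduced by restriction cloning. The record lists XhoI as the 5′ site and BamHI as the 3′ site, both retained. This order is the reverse of the usual BamHI-to-XhoI orientation of the pGEX-4T polylinker, so the site assignment may need to be checked against sequence data.

MED8 is a subunit of the Mediator complex, the multiprotein coactivator that links transcriptional regulators to RNA polymerase II. The associated publication concerns the identification of mammalian Mediator subunits related to yeast counterparts. A GST fusion of this kind is typically used to produce recombinant protein in bacteria for glutathione-affinity purification, pull-down and protein interaction assays, although the record does not state the specific application.
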