>Addgene plasmid #15436 | pGEX4T-2 MED8 | addgene partial sequence | sequence record 21887 | pGEX5
CNCTCAATCGGATCTGGTTCGCGTGGATCCATGCAGAGAGAGGAGAAGCAGCTTGAGGCATCATTAGATG
CACTGCTGAGTCAAGTGGCTGATCTGAAGAACTCTCTGGGGAGTTTCATTTGCAAGTTGGAGAACGAGTA
TGGCCGGCTGACCTGGCCATCTGTCCTGGACAGCTTTGCCTTGCTTTCTGGACAGCTGAACACTCTGAAC
AAGGTCTTGAAGCATGAAAAAACACCGCTGTTCCGTAACCAGGTCATCATTCCTCTGGTGTTGTCTCCAG
ACCGAGATGAAGATCTCATGCGGCAGACTGAAGGACGGGTGCCTGTTTTCAGCCATGAGGTAGTCCCTGA
CCATCTGAGAACCAAGCCTGACCCTGAAGTGGAAGAACAGGAGAAGCAACTGACGACAGATGCTGCCCGC
ATTGGTGCAGATGCAGCCCAGAAGCAGATCCAGAGCTTGAATAAAATGTGTTCAAACCTTCTGGAGAAAA
TCAGCAAAGAGGAGCGAGAATCAGAGAGTGGAGGTCTCCGGCCGAACAAGCAGACCTTTAACCCTACAGA
CACTAATGCCTTGGTGGCAGCTGTTGCCTTTGGGAAAGGACTATCTAATTGGAGACCTTCAGGCAGCAGT
GGTCCTGGCCAGGCAGGCCAGCCAGGAGCTGGGACGATCCTTGCAGGAACCTCAGGATTACAGCAGGTGC
AGATGGCAGGAGCTCCAAGCCAGCAGCAGCCAATGCTCAGTGGGGTACAAATGGCTCAGGCAGGTCAACC
AGGGAAAATGCCAAGTGGAATAAAACAACATCAAGTCGGCTNCNTGCATCCCTACCACCGGGANAATCNC
CNNCCCCGC
